Addgene plasmid #41250: TAL3076
Depositing lab: Keith Joung. Depositing organization: Massachusetts General Hospital. Publication: Targeted gene disruption in somatic zebrafish cells using engineered TALENs. Sander JD, Cade L, Khayter C, Reyon D, Peterson RT, Joung JK, Yeh JR. Nat Biotechnol. 2011 Aug 5;29(8):697-8. doi: 10.1038/nbt.1934. PubMed 21822241.
Backbone
  Vector backbone: JDS71
  Backbone manufacturer: Addgene plasmid #32287
  Backbone size w/o insert (bp): 6447
  Vector type: Mammalian Expression ; T7
Growth in bacteria
  Bacterial resistance: Ampicillin, 100 μg/mL
  Growth temperature: 37°C
  Growth strain: XL1 Blue
  Copy number: High Copy
Gene/Insert
  Gene/Insert name: ZebrafishCommunity-gabra4-Left (alt name: gabra4)
  Species: D. rerio (zebrafish)
  Insert size (bp): 1640
  Entrez Gene: gabra4 (a.k.a. zgc:110204)
  Promoter: CMV
  Tag / fusion protein: 3X Flag (N terminal on backbone); WT FOKI (C terminal on backbone)
  Cloning method: Restriction Enzyme; 5′ cloning site N/A (destroyed during cloning); 3′ cloning site N/A (destroyed during cloning)
  Sequencing primers: 5′ CMV-F; 3′ BGH-rev
Terms and licenses: Academic/Nonprofit Terms; Industry Terms: Not Available to Industry
Depositor comments: Target binding site: TAAAGAGAATATCTGGAC It is strongly recommended that users perform a diagnostic digest to verify this plasmid prior to use. For example, a double digest of the plasmid with BamHI and KpnI should result in two bands at 2.3kb and 5.8kb.
How to cite: TAL3076 was a gift from Keith Joung (Addgene plasmid # 41250 ; http://n2t.net/addgene:41250 ; RRID:Addgene_41250)
