[The description below was written by a language model from this plasmid's Addgene catalogue record.]
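Description:
TAL3076 is a TALEN expression plasmid built on the JDS71 backbone (about 6.4 kb without insert), a mammalian expression vector that also carries a T7 promoter. It is maintained in E. coli as a high-copy plasmid under ampicillin selection. The roughly 1.6 kb insert is an engineered TAL effector repeat array, designated ZebrafishCommunity-gabra4-Left, designed to recognise a specific DNA site within the zebrafish (Danio rerio) gabra4 gene. The insert is therefore not the gabra4 coding sequence itself but a customised DNA-binding domain directed against that locus. The restriction sites used to introduce the array were destroyed during cloning.

The backbone supplies the rest of the nuclease: an N-terminal 3X FLAG tag for detection and a C-terminal wild-type FokI cleavage domain, so the repeat array is expressed in frame as a complete TALEN monomer. Transcription in mammalian cells is driven by the CMV promoter. The T7 designation indicates that the coding region can also be transcribed in vitro to produce mRNA, which is the usual delivery route for zebrafish embryo injection, though the record does not describe the delivery method explicitly. Because FokI must dimerise to cut DNA, this "Left" monomer is intended to be used with a matching right-half TALEN that binds the opposite strand across a spacer. The resulting double-strand break is repaired imprecisely, generating indel mutations that disrupt gabra4. The construct belongs to a collection of TALENs made for targeted gene disruption in zebrafish. No feature table is provided, so other backbone elements, such as the origin of replication and polyadenylation signal, are not documented here.
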