>Addgene plasmid #41250 | TAL3076 | depositor partial sequence | sequence record 54889 | TAL3076 sequence 2430 bps
TCTAGAGCTAGCACCATGGACTACAAAGACCATGACGGTGATTATAAAGATCATGACATCGATTACAAGG
ATGACGATGACAAGATGGCCCCCAAGAAGAAGAGGAAGGTGGGCATTCACCGCGGGGTACCTATGGTGGA
CTTGAGGACACTCGGTTATTCGCAACAGCAACAGGAGAAAATCAAGCCTAAGGTCAGGAGCACCGTCGCG
CAACACCACGAGGCGCTTGTGGGGCATGGCTTCACTCATGCGCATATTGTCGCGCTTTCACAGCACCCTG
CGGCGCTTGGGACGGTGGCTGTCAAATACCAAGATATGATTGCGGCCCTGCCCGAAGCCACGCACGAGGC
AATTGTAGGGGTCGGTAAACAGTGGTCGGGAGCGCGAGCACTTGAGGCGCTGCTGACTGTGGCGGGTGAG
CTTAGGGGGCCTCCGCTCCAGCTCGACACCGGGCAGCTGCTGAAGATCGCGAAGAGAGGGGGAGTAACAG
CGGTAGAGGCAGTGCACGCCTGGCGCAATGCGCTCACCGGGGCCCCCTTGAACCTGACCCCAGACCAGGT
AGTCGCAATCGCGTCGAACATTGGGGGAAAGCAAGCCCTGGAAACCGTGCAAAGGTTGTTGCCGGTCCTT
TGTCAAGACCACGGCCTTACACCGGAGCAAGTCGTGGCCATTGCAAGCAACATCGGTGGCAAACAGGCTC
TTGAGACGGTTCAGAGACTTCTCCCAGTTCTCTGTCAAGCCCACGGGCTGACTCCCGATCAAGTTGTAGC
GATTGCGTCGAACATTGGAGGGAAACAAGCATTGGAGACTGTCCAACGGCTCCTTCCCGTGTTGTGTCAA
GCCCACGGTTTGACGCCTGCACAAGTGGTCGCCATCGCCAACAACAACGGCGGTAAGCAGGCGCTGGAAA
CAGTACAGCGCCTGCTGCCTGTACTGTGCCAGGATCATGGACTGACCCCAGACCAGGTAGTCGCAATCGC
GTCGAACATTGGGGGAAAGCAAGCCCTGGAAACCGTGCAAAGGTTGTTGCCGGTCCTTTGTCAAGACCAC
GGCCTTACACCGGAGCAAGTCGTGGCCATTGCAAATAATAACGGTGGCAAACAGGCTCTTGAGACGGTTC
AGAGACTTCTCCCAGTTCTCTGTCAAGCCCACGGGCTGACTCCCGATCAAGTTGTAGCGATTGCGTCGAA
CATTGGAGGGAAACAAGCATTGGAGACTGTCCAACGGCTCCTTCCCGTGTTGTGTCAAGCCCACGGTTTG
ACGCCTGCACAAGTGGTCGCCATCGCCTCCAATATTGGCGGTAAGCAGGCGCTGGAAACAGTACAGCGCC
TGCTGCCTGTACTGTGCCAGGATCATGGACTGACCCCAGACCAGGTAGTCGCAATCGCGTCAAACGGAGG
GGGAAAGCAAGCCCTGGAAACCGTGCAAAGGTTGTTGCCGGTCCTTTGTCAAGACCACGGCCTTACACCG
GAGCAAGTCGTGGCCATTGCAAGCAACATCGGTGGCAAACAGGCTCTTGAGACGGTTCAGAGACTTCTCC
CAGTTCTCTGTCAAGCCCACGGGCTGACTCCCGATCAAGTTGTAGCGATTGCGTCCAACGGTGGAGGGAA
ACAAGCATTGGAGACTGTCCAACGGCTCCTTCCCGTGTTGTGTCAAGCCCACGGTTTGACGCCTGCACAA
GTGGTCGCCATCGCCAGCCATGATGGCGGTAAGCAGGCGCTGGAAACAGTACAGCGCCTGCTGCCTGTAC
TGTGCCAGGATCATGGACTGACCCCAGACCAGGTAGTCGCAATCGCGTCAAACGGAGGGGGAAAGCAAGC
CCTGGAAACCGTGCAAAGGTTGTTGCCGGTCCTTTGTCAAGACCACGGCCTTACACCGGAGCAAGTCGTG
GCCATTGCAAATAATAACGGTGGCAAACAGGCTCTTGAGACGGTTCAGAGACTTCTCCCAGTTCTCTGTC
AAGCCCACGGGCTGACTCCCGATCAAGTTGTAGCGATTGCGAATAACAATGGAGGGAAACAAGCATTGGA
GACTGTCCAACGGCTCCTTCCCGTGTTGTGTCAAGCCCACGGTTTGACGCCTGCACAAGTGGTCGCCATC
GCCTCCAATATTGGCGGTAAGCAGGCGCTGGAAACAGTACAGCGCCTGCTGCCTGTACTGTGCCAGGATC
ATGGACTGACACCCGAACAGGTGGTCGCCATTGCTTCCCACGACGGAGGACGGCCAGCCTTGGAGTCCAT
CGTAGCCCAATTGTCCAGGCCCGATCCCGCGTTGGCTGCGTTAACGAATGACCATCTGGTGGCGTTGGCA
TGTCTTGGTGGACGACCCGCGCTCGATGCAGTCAAAAAGGGTCTGCCTCATGCTCCCGCATTGATCAAAA
GAACCAACCGGCGGATTCCCGAGAGAACTTCCCATCGAGTCGCGGGATCC
