>Addgene plasmid #41250 | TAL3076 | addgene partial sequence | sequence record 56115 | JDS-TALEN-F 5'-TAGGGGTCGGTAAACAGTGG-3'
CTGCTGACTGTGGCGGGTGAGCTTAGGGGGCCTCCGCTCCAGCTCGACACCGGGCAGCTGCTGAAGATCG
CGAAGAGAGGGGGAGTAACAGCGGTAGAGGCAGTGCACGCCTGGCGCAATGCGCTCACCGGGGCCCCCTT
GAACCTGACCCCAGACCAGGTAGTCGCAATCGCGTCGAACATTGGGGGAAAGCAAGCCCTGGAAACCGTG
CAAAGGTTGTTGCCGGTCCTTTGTCAAGACCACGGCCTTACACCGGAGCAAGTCGTGGCCATTGCAAGCA
ACATCGGTGGCAAACAGGCTCTTGAGACGGTTCAGAGACTTCTCCCAGTTCTCTGTCAAGCCCACGGGCT
GACTCCCGATCAAGTTGTAGCGATTGCGTCGAACATTGGAGGGAAACAAGCATTGGAGACTGTCCAACGG
CTCCTTCCCGTGTTGTGTCAAGCCCACGGTTTGACGCCTGCACAAGTGGTCGCCATCGCCAACAACAACG
GCGGTAAGCAGGCGCTGGAAACAGTACAGCGCCTGCTGCCTGTACTGTGCCAGGATCATGGACTGACCCC
AGACCAGGTAGTCGCAATCGCGTCGAACATTGGGGGAAAGCAAGCCCTGGAAACCGTGCAAAGGTTGTTG
CCGGTCCTTTGTCAAGACCACGGCCTTACACCGGAGCAAGTCGTGGCCATTGCAAATAATAACGGTGGCA
AACAGGCTCTTGAGACGGTTCAGAGACTTCTCCCAGTTCTCTGTCAAGCCCACGGGCTGACTCCCGATCA
AGTTGTAGCGATTGCGTCGAACATTGGAGGGAAACAAGCATTGGAGACTGTCCAACGGCTCCTTCCCGTG
TTGTGTCAAGCCCACGGTTTGACGCCTGCACAAGTGGTCGCCATCGCCTCCAATATTGGCGGTAAGCAGG
CGCTGGAAACAGTACAGCGC
